Addgene plasmid #19398: pCM5.31
Depositing lab: Geraldine Seydoux. Depositing organization: Johns Hopkins University and School of Medicine. Publication: 3' UTRs are the primary regulators of gene expression in the C. elegans germline. Merritt C, Rasoloson D, Ko D, Seydoux G. Curr Biol. 2008 Oct 14;18(19):1476-82. doi: 10.1016/j.cub.2008.08.013. Epub 2008 Sep 25. PubMed 18818082.
Backbone
  Vector backbone: pDONRP2RP3
  Backbone size w/o insert (bp): 2641
  Vector type: Worm Expression
Growth in bacteria
  Bacterial resistance: Kanamycin, 50 μg/mL
  Growth temperature: 37°C
  Growth strain: DH5alpha
  Growth instructions: DH5alpha
  Copy number: Unknown
Gene/Insert
  Gene/Insert name: par-5 3'utr in pDONRP2RP3
  Species: C. elegans (nematode)
  Insert size (bp): 520
  GenBank ID: NM_069834
  Cloning method: Gateway Cloning; 5′ cloning site attP2R (destroyed during cloning); 3′ cloning site attP3 (destroyed during cloning)
  Sequencing primers: 5′ M13Forward
Terms and licenses: Academic/Nonprofit Terms; Industry Terms: Not Available to Industry
How to cite: pCM5.31 was a gift from Geraldine Seydoux (Addgene plasmid # 19398 ; http://n2t.net/addgene:19398 ; RRID:Addgene_19398)
