[The description below was written by a language model from this plasmid's Addgene catalogue record and pLannotate feature annotations shown in this document.]
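Description:
pCM5.31 is a Gateway entry clone built in the pDONR P2R-P3 donor backbone, carrying the 3′ untranslated region of the C. elegans gene par-5 (an insert of about 520 bp in a plasmid of roughly 3.2 kb). The fragment was introduced by a BP recombination, which consumed the attP2R and attP3 sites of the donor vector. In the annotated sequence the insert is accordingly bracketed by an attR2 site on one side and, on the other, by a site called as an attB3 core overlapping an attL fragment, consistent with the attL3 site expected for a third-position MultiSite Gateway entry clone. The insert itself, lying between these sites, was not annotated by the automated feature caller.

The remainder of the plasmid is standard donor-vector scaffold. It has a high-copy ColE1/pUC-type origin for propagation in E. coli and a kanamycin resistance gene (aminoglycoside phosphotransferase) for selection. rrnB T1 and T2 terminators insulate the recombination cassette from read-through transcription, and a T7 promoter and M13 priming region flank the insert for sequencing. Small lacI and lacZα fragments are vestigial remnants.

Although catalogued as a worm expression vector, the plasmid contains no promoter or coding sequence for expression in nematodes. It is a modular 3′ element meant to be combined in a multi-fragment LR reaction with a promoter entry clone and a coding or reporter entry clone in a destination vector. The resulting transgenes place the chosen reporter under par-5 3′ UTR control, in keeping with the associated study of how 3′ UTRs regulate gene expression in the C. elegans germline.
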