Features (pLannotate 1.2.2; 10 found; start..end, strand, type, name):
    121..213     +  CDS            lacI (fragment): lac repressor; lacI; The lac repressor binds to the lac operator to inhibit transcription in E. coli. This inhibition can be relieved by adding lactose or isopropyl-β-D-thiogalactopyranoside (IPTG).
    268..295     -  terminator     rrnB T2 terminator: transcription terminator T2 from the E. coli rrnB gene
    427..470     +  terminator     rrnB T1 terminator: Escherichia coli rrnB; transcription terminator T1 from the E. coli rrnB gene
    517..553     -  CDS            lacZα (fragment): LacZα fragment of β-galactosidase; lacZ fragment
    624..747     -  protein_bind   attR2: mutant version of attR; recombination site for the Gateway® LR reaction LR Clonase™
   1268..1288    -  protein_bind   attB3: mutant version of attB; core recombination site for the Gateway® BP reaction BP Clonase™
   1279..1364    -  protein_bind   attL1 (fragment): mutant version of attL; recombination site for the Gateway® LR reaction LR Clonase™
   1401..1419    -  promoter       T7 promoter: promoter for bacteriophage T7 RNA polymerase
   1553..2362    +  CDS            KanR: aminoglycoside phosphotransferase; aph(3')-Ia; confers resistance to kanamycin in bacteria or G418 (Geneticin®) in eukaryotes
   2509..3097    +  rep_origin     ori: high-copy-number ColE1/pMB1/pBR322/pUC origin of replication
>Addgene plasmid #19398 | pCM5.31 | depositor full sequence | sequence record 9050 | Author sequence
CTTTCCTGCGTTATCCCCTGATTCTGTGGATAACCGTATTACCGCCTTTGAGTGAGCTGATACCGCTCGC
CGCAGCCGAACGACCGAGCGCAGCGAGTCAGTGAGCGAGGAAGCGGAAGAGCGCCCAATACGCAAACCGC
CTCTCCCCGCGCGTTGGCCGATTCATTAATGCAGCTGGCACGACAGGTTTCCCGACTGGAAAGCGGGCAG
TGAGCGCAACGCAATTAATACGCGTACCGCTAGCCAGGAAGAGTTTGTAGAAACGCAAAAAGGCCATCCG
TCAGGATGGCCTTCTGCTTAGTTTGATGCCTGGCAGTTTATGGCGGGCGTCCTGCCCGCCACCCTCCGGG
CCGTTGCTTCACAACGTTCAAATCCGCTCCCGGCGGATTTGTCCTACTCAGGAGAGCGTTCACCGACAAA
CAACAGATAAAACGAAAGGCCCAGTCTTCCGACTGAGCCTTTCGTTTTATTTGATGCCTGGCAGTTCCCT
ACTCTCGCGTTAACGCTAGCATGGATGTTTTCCCAGTCACGACGTTGTAAAACGACGGCCAGTCTTAAGC
TCGGGCCCTGCAGCTCTAGAGCTCGAATTCTACAGGTCACTAATACCATCTAAGTAGTTGATTCATAGTG
ACTGCATATGTTGTGTTTTACAGTATTATGTAGTCTGTTTTTTATGCAAAATCTAATTTAATATATTGAT
ATTTATATCATTTTACGTTTCTCGTTCAACTTTCTTGTACAAAGTGGGATAAGTACGATTTCAAAATGTT
TTATTGCCATTATATAAAGCTGACCTTTTTCCTCTTTTCCTTTCACATCAAATCTTGCTTCGAAAAAATA
GTTTCGGTTTTCAGAGAGCTGAACTCCGTTCTCTTTCCTCGCATCTCTTCAACTTTCAGTTATCCTCCAA
CATTTCCGGTACGTTAGCCGAGAGAGTTGCCTAATCACCGTTTTTGTTTTAGACTTAACGTATTCACCAA
TACTCCATACAACACTGCGCAATAGCATCATGAAAGAAAATTCGGTCTTCAAGTGCTCTAGATCTCCAAG
CCATAATTCTCTTCATGCTCTATTTCGCTGTAATTCACTCCGTCACTATTGTCATTCCTAAAATGGCGTA
TTGTTCTATGATTATTATGTGCTGTAAAGTATAATGAACCCCCATCTTCCATTTTTCTCTTATTATCCCC
GATCTTTATTTTTAGATCTTTTTGAACATAAATGTTTGGTGAACTTTTCCGGTTGTCCGAATTTCATCAC
AACTTTCCAACTTTATTATACAAAGTTGGCATTATAAAAAAGCATTGCTTATCAATTTGTTGCAACGAAC
AGGTCACTATCAGTCAAAATAAAATCATTATTTGGAGCTCCATGGTAGCGTTAACGCGGCCGCGATATCC
CCTATAGTGAGTCGTATTACATGGTCATAGCTGTTTCCTGGCAGCTCTGGCCCGTGTCTCAAAATCTCTG
ATGTTACATTGCACAAGATAAAAATATATCATCATGAACAATAAAACTGTCTGCTTACATAAACAGTAAT
ACAAGGGGTGTTATGAGCCATATTCAACGGGAAACGTCGAGGCCGCGATTAAATTCCAACATGGATGCTG
ATTTATATGGGTATAAATGGGCTCGCGATAATGTCGGGCAATCAGGTGCGACAATCTATCGCTTGTATGG
GAAGCCCGATGCGCCAGAGTTGTTTCTGAAACATGGCAAAGGTAGCGTTGCCAATGATGTTACAGATGAG
ATGGTCAGACTAAACTGGCTGACGGAATTTATGCCTCTTCCGACCATCAAGCATTTTATCCGTACTCCTG
ATGATGCATGGTTACTCACCACTGCGATCCCCGGAAAAACAGCATTCCAGGTATTAGAAGAATATCCTGA
TTCAGGTGAAAATATTGTTGATGCGCTGGCAGTGTTCCTGCGCCGGTTGCATTCGATTCCTGTTTGTAAT
TGTCCTTTTAACAGCGATCGCGTATTTCGTCTCGCTCAGGCGCAATCACGAATGAATAACGGTTTGGTTG
ATGCGAGTGATTTTGATGACGAGCGTAATGGCTGGCCTGTTGAACAAGTCTGGAAAGAAATGCATAAACT
TTTGCCATTCTCACCGGATTCAGTCGTCACTCATGGTGATTTCTCACTTGATAACCTTATTTTTGACGAG
GGGAAATTAATAGGTTGTATTGATGTTGGACGAGTCGGAATCGCAGACCGATACCAGGATCTTGCCATCC
TATGGAACTGCCTCGGTGAGTTTTCTCCTTCATTACAGAAACGGCTTTTTCAAAAATATGGTATTGATAA
TCCTGATATGAATAAATTGCAGTTTCATTTGATGCTCGATGAGTTTTTCTAATCAGAATTGGTTAATTGG
TTGTAACACTGGCAGAGCATTACGCTGACTTGACGGGACGGCGCAAGCTCATGACCAAAATCCCTTAACG
TGAGTTACGCGTCGTTCCACTGAGCGTCAGACCCCGTAGAAAAGATCAAAGGATCTTCTTGAGATCCTTT
TTTTCTGCGCGTAATCTGCTGCTTGCAAACAAAAAAACCACCGCTACCAGCGGTGGTTTGTTTGCCGGAT
CAAGAGCTACCAACTCTTTTTCCGAAGGTAACTGGCTTCAGCAGAGCGCAGATACCAAATACTGTCCTTC
TAGTGTAGCCGTAGTTAGGCCACCACTTCAAGAACTCTGTAGCACCGCCTACATACCTCGCTCTGCTAAT
CCTGTTACCAGTGGCTGCTGCCAGTGGCGATAAGTCGTGTCTTACCGGGTTGGACTCAAGACGATAGTTA
CCGGATAAGGCGCAGCGGTCGGGCTGAACGGGGGGTTCGTGCACACAGCCCAGCTTGGAGCGAACGACCT
ACACCGAACTGAGATACCTACAGCGTGAGCATTGAGAAAGCGCCACGCTTCCCGAAGGGAGAAAGGCGGA
CAGGTATCCGGTAAGCGGCAGGGTCGGAACAGGAGAGCGCACGAGGGAGCTTCCAGGGGGAAACGCCTGG
TATCTTTATAGTCCTGTCGGGTTTCGCCACCTCTGACTTGAGCGTCGATTTTTGTGATGCTCGTCAGGGG
GGCGGAGCCTATGGAAAAACGCCAGCAACGCGGCCTTTTTACGGTTCCTGGCCTTTTGCTGGCCTTTTGC
TCACATGTT
