>Addgene plasmid #19398 | pCM5.31 | addgene partial sequence | sequence record 25205 | 19398 with pDONR201F (TCGCGTTAACGCTAGCATGGATCTC)
NNNNNNTNNTTTTNNCTGATAGTGNNCTGTTCGTTGCAACAAATTGATAAGCAATGCTTTTTTATAATGC
CAACTTTGTATAATAAAGTTGGAAAGTTGTGATGAAATTCGGACAACCGGAAAAGTTCACCAAACATTTA
TGTTCAAAAAGATCTAAAAATAAAGATCGGGGATAATAAGAGAAAAATGGAAGATGGGGGTTCATTATAC
TTTACAGCACATAATAATCATAGAACAATACGCCATTTTAGGAATGACAATAGTGACGGAGTGAATTACA
GCGAAATAGAGCATGAAGAGAATTATGGCTTGGAGATCTAGAGCACTTGAAGACCGAATTTTCTTTCATG
ATGCTATTGCGCAGTGTTGTATGGAGTATTGGTGAATACGTTAAGTCTAAAACAAAAACGGTGATTAGGC
AACTCTCTCGGCTAACGTACCGGAAATGTTGGAGGATAACTGAAAGTTGAAGAGATGCGAGGAAAGAGAA
CGGAGTTCAGCTCTCTGAAAACCGAAACTATTTTTTCGAAGCAAGATTTGATGTGAAAGGAAAAGAGGAA
AAAGGTCAGCTTTATATAATGGCAATAAAACATTTTGAAATCGTACTTATCCCACTTTGTACAAGAAAGT
TGAACGAGAAACGTAAAATGATATAAATATCAATATATTAAATTAGATTTTGCATAAAAACAGACTACAT
AATACTGTAAAACACAACATATGCAGTCACTATGAACCAANTNN
